Addgene plasmid #70796: pFOSGE_COF1A04
Purpose: Gateway entry clone
Depositing lab: Alexander Stark. Depositing organization: Research Institute of Molecular Pathology (IMP). Publication: Transcriptional regulators form diverse groups with context-dependent regulatory functions. Stampfel G, Kazmar T, Frank O, Wienerroither S, Reiter F, Stark A. Nature. 2015 Nov 9. doi: 10.1038/nature15545. PubMed 26550828.
Backbone
  Vector backbone: pDONR221
  Backbone manufacturer: Invitrogen
  Backbone size w/o insert (bp): 4762
  Vector type: Gateway entry vector
Growth in bacteria
  Bacterial resistance: Kanamycin, 50 μg/mL
  Growth temperature: 37°C
  Growth strain: DH5alpha
  Copy number: High Copy
Gene/Insert
  Gene/Insert name: NC2beta (alt names: FBgn0028926; CG4185, FBtr0080695)
  Species: D. melanogaster (fly)
  Insert size (bp): 549
  Entrez Gene: NC2beta (a.k.a. Dmel_CG4185, BG:DS00929.3, CG4185, Dmel\CG4185, Dr1, NC2 beta, Nc2b, dDr1, dNC2)
  Cloning method: Gateway Cloning
  Sequencing primers: 5′ M13-F20; 3′ M13R
Terms and licenses: Academic/Nonprofit Terms; Industry Terms: Not Available to Industry
How to cite: pFOSGE_COF1A04 was a gift from Alexander Stark (Addgene plasmid # 70796 ; http://n2t.net/addgene:70796 ; RRID:Addgene_70796)
