[The description below was written by a language model from this plasmid's Addgene catalogue record.]
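Description:
pFOSGE_COF1A04 is a Gateway entry clone built in the pDONR221 donor backbone and carrying the coding sequence of Drosophila melanogaster NC2beta (also known as Dr1 or CG4185), an insert of about 549 bp corresponding to the annotated transcript listed in the record. It is a bacterial cloning plasmid, maintained at high copy in standard E. coli cloning strains and selected with kanamycin. No feature table is provided, so details such as the origin of replication and the exact boundaries of the insert are not documented here. As a general property of pDONR221-derived entry clones, the insert replaces the donor vector's counter-selection cassette through a BP recombination reaction and ends up flanked by attL sites, with M13 forward and reverse primer sites on either side for sequence verification, consistent with the sequencing primers recorded.

As an entry vector, the plasmid has no promoter intended to drive expression of the insert, and the record lists no tags or reporters. Whether the open reading frame retains a stop codon is also not stated. Its role is to serve as a shuttle source. An LR recombination reaction can move the NC2beta sequence into any compatible Gateway destination vector, which then supplies the promoter, fusion partners and host-specific elements. NC2beta is a subunit of the negative cofactor 2 complex that interacts with TATA-binding protein to modulate transcription. The clone belongs to a collection associated with a study of the context-dependent regulatory functions of transcriptional regulators in flies, suggesting use in generating expression or fusion constructs for functional assays of such factors.
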