>Addgene plasmid #70796 | pFOSGE_COF1A04 | depositor partial sequence | sequence record 126738 | insert
ATGTCGAATCCGCAGGAAGAACTACTGCCGCCCAGCGCCGAGGACGACGAGCTGACCCTGCCACGGGCCA
GCATCAACAAGATCATCAAGGAGCTGGTGCCCACGGTGCGGGTGGCCAACGAGAGTCGCGAGCTGATACT
CAACTGCTGCTCAGAGTTCATTCATCTGATCAGTTCGGAGGCCAACGAGGTGTGCAACATGCGCAACAAG
AAGACGATAAACGCAGAGCACGTCCTGGAGGCGTTGGAACGCTTGGGTTTTCACGACTACAAACAAGAGG
CGGAGGCCGTTCTGCACGACTGCAAGGAGGTGGCAGCCAAGCGAAGGCGCCAGAGCACGCGCCTAGAGAA
CCTGGGCATTCCGGAGGAGGAGCTGCTGCGCCAGCAGCAGGAGCTGTTCGCCAAGGCACGCGAGGAGCAG
GCGCGCGAGGAGCAGCAGCAGTGGATGAGCATGCAAGCGGCAGCAATGGTGCAGCGACCACCGCTGGCAG
ACGGCTCCGTTGCCAGCAAGCCAAGTGAGGATGGCGATGACGATGACGACGACGACTAC
