>Addgene plasmid #70796 | pFOSGE_COF1A04 | addgene partial sequence | sequence record 130743 | M13-F20 5'-TGTAAAACGACGGCCAGT-3'
GATTTTATTTTGACTGATAGTGACCTGTTCGTTGCAACAAATTGATGAGCAATGCTTTTTTATAATGCCA
ACTTTGTACAAAAAAGCAGGCTTCATGTCGAATCCGCAGGAAGAACTACTGCCGCCCAGCGCCGAGGACG
ACGAGCTGACCCTGCCACGGGCCAGCATCAACAAGATCATCAAGGAGCTGGTGCCCACGGTGCGGGTGGC
CAACGAGAGTCGCGAGCTGATACTCAACTGCTGCTCAGAGTTCATTCATCTGATCAGTTCGGAGGCCAAC
GAGGTGTGCAACATGCGCAACAAGAAGACGATAAACGCAGAGCACGTCCTGGAGGCGTTGGAACGCTTGG
GTTTTCACGACTACAAACAAGAGGCGGAGGCCGTTCTGCACGACTGCAAGGAGGTGGCAGCCAAGCGAAG
GCGCCAGAGCACGCGCCTAGAGAACCTGGGCATTCCGGAGGAGGAGCTGCTGCGCCAGCAGCAGGAGCTG
TTCGCCAAGGCACGCGAGGAGCAGGCGCGCGAGGAGCAGCAGCAGTGGATGAGCATGCAAGCGGCAGCAA
TGGTGCAGCGACCACCGCTGGCAGACGGCTCCGTTGCCAGCAAGCCAAGTGAGGATGGCGATGACGATGA
CGACGACGACTACGACCCAGCTTTCTTGTACAAAGTTGGCATTATAAGAAAGCATTGCTTATCAATTTGT
TGCAACGAACAGGTCACTATCAGTCAAAATAAAATCATTA
